Addgene plasmid #226807: pENTR1A 2xHA HCAR3
Purpose: Gateway entry vector for 2xHA HCAR3
Depositing lab: Ramiro Iglesias-Bartolome. Depositing organization: National Cancer Institute (NCI). Publication: GPCR Screening Reveals that the Metabolite Receptor HCAR3 Regulates Epithelial Proliferation, Migration, and Cellular Respiration. Pedro MP, Lund K, Kang SWS, Chen T, Stuelten CH, Porat-Shliom N, Iglesias-Bartolome R. J Invest Dermatol. 2024 Jun;144(6):1311-1321.e7. doi: 10.1016/j.jid.2023.12.002. Epub 2023 Dec 14. PubMed 38103827.
Backbone
  Vector backbone: pENTR1A
  Backbone manufacturer: Addgene #17398
  Vector type: Gateway Entry
Growth in bacteria
  Bacterial resistance: Kanamycin, 50 μg/mL
  Growth temperature: 37°C
  Growth strain: DH5alpha
  Copy number: Unknown
Gene/Insert
  Gene/Insert name: HCAR3
  Species: H. sapiens (human)
  Insert size (bp): 1251
  Mutation: Sequence optimized from NP_006009.2
  Entrez Gene: HCAR3 (a.k.a. GPR109B, HCA3, HM74, PUMAG, Puma-g)
  Tag / fusion protein: 2xHA tag followed by a GDPPVAT linker (N terminal on insert)
  Cloning method: Restriction Enzyme; 5′ cloning site KpnI (not destroyed); 3′ cloning site EcoRI (not destroyed)
  Sequencing primers: 5′ ENTRforw
Terms and licenses: Academic/Nonprofit Terms; Industry Terms: Not Available to Industry
How to cite: pENTR1A 2xHA HCAR3 was a gift from Ramiro Iglesias-Bartolome (Addgene plasmid # 226807 ; http://n2t.net/addgene:226807 ; RRID:Addgene_226807)
