[The description below was written by a language model from this plasmid's Addgene catalogue record and pLannotate feature annotations shown in this document.]
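Description:
pENTR1A 2xHA HCAR3 is a Gateway entry clone built on the pENTR1A backbone, a small bacterial plasmid of about 3.6 kb that is meant for cloning and recombination rather than for expression. It is maintained in E. coli through a high-copy ColE1/pUC-type origin and selected with kanamycin via an aminoglycoside phosphotransferase (KanR) gene. The feature table also flags a short fragment resembling the RSF origin at the start of the sequence. This is only a partial match, probably related to the main origin. Upstream of the cloning region sit the rrnB T1 and T2 transcription terminators, which insulate the insert from read-through transcription originating in the backbone.

The payload is the human HCAR3 coding sequence (also known as GPR109B, HCA3 or HM74), a G protein-coupled metabolite receptor for 3-hydroxyoctanoic acid and a low-affinity receptor for nicotinic acid. The sequence was optimized from the reference protein record and inserted between KpnI and EcoRI sites, both of which are retained. At the N terminus the receptor carries two tandem HA epitope tags followed by a short linker. The annotation software reports this as a fragment of a 3xHA tag, which is consistent with a two-copy tag. The tagged open reading frame is flanked by attL1 and attL2, so an LR Clonase reaction can transfer it directionally into any attR-containing destination vector. No promoter driving HCAR3 is annotated, so expression depends on the chosen destination vector. The construct therefore serves as a source clone for generating HA-tagged HCAR3 expression plasmids, and the associated work concerned the role of this receptor in epithelial proliferation, migration and cellular respiration.
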