Features (pLannotate 1.2.2; 9 found; start..end, strand, type, name):
      1..46      +  rep_origin     RSF ori (fragment): Plasmids containing the RSF 1030 origin of replication can be propagated in E. coli cells that contain additional plasmids with compatible origins.
    106..149     -  terminator     rrnB T1 terminator: Escherichia coli rrnB; transcription terminator T1 from the E. coli rrnB gene
    281..308     +  terminator     rrnB T2 terminator: transcription terminator T2 from the E. coli rrnB gene
    358..457     +  protein_bind   attL1: mutant version of attL; recombination site for the Gateway® LR reaction LR Clonase™
    512..574     +  CDS            3xHA (fragment): three tandem HA epitope tags
    596..1756    +  CDS            HCAR3: HCAR3_HUMAN - Also known as GPR109B, HCA3, HM74B, NIACR2. Experimental evidence at protein level: Swiss-Prot protein existence level 1. Receptor for 3-OH-octanoid acid mediates a negative feedback regulation of adipocyte lipolysis to counteract prolipolytic influences under conditions of physiological or pathological increases in beta- oxidation rates. Acts as a low affinity receptor for nicotinic acid. This pharmacological effect requires nicotinic acid doses that are much higher than those provided by a normal diet. From Homo sapiens (Human).
   1792..1891    -  protein_bind   attL2: mutant version of attL; recombination site for the Gateway® LR reaction LR Clonase™
   2014..2823    +  CDS            KanR: aminoglycoside phosphotransferase; aph(3')-Ia; confers resistance to kanamycin in bacteria or G418 (Geneticin®) in eukaryotes
   2913..3501    +  rep_origin     ori: high-copy-number ColE1/pMB1/pBR322/pUC origin of replication
>Addgene plasmid #226807 | pENTR1A 2xHA HCAR3 | addgene full sequence | sequence record 457267 | Addgene NGS Result
CTTTCCTGCGTTATCCCCTGATTCTGTGGATAACCGTATTACCGCTAGCATGGATCTCGGGGACGTCTAA
CTACTAAGCGAGAGTAGGGAACTGCCAGGCATCAAATAAAACGAAAGGCTCAGTCGGAAGACTGGGCCTT
TCGTTTTATCTGTTGTTTGTCGGTGAACGCTCTCCTGAGTAGGACAAATCCGCCGGGAGCGGATTTGAAC
GTTGTGAAGCAACGGCCCGGAGGGTGGCGGGCAGGACGCCCGCCATAAACTGCCAGGCATCAAACTAAGC
AGAAGGCCATCCTGACGGATGGCCTTTTTGCGTTTCTACAAACTCTTCCTGTTAGTTAGTTACTTAAGCT
CGGGCCCCAAATAATGATTTTATTTTGACTGATAGTGACCTGTTCGTTGCAACAAATTGATAAGCAATGC
TTTTTTATAATGCCAACTTTGTACAAAAAAGCAGGCTTTAAAGGAACCAATTCAGTCGACTGGATCCGGT
ACCGCTAGCGCCGCCACCATGTACCCATACGATGTTCCTGACTATGCGGGCTATCCCTATGACGTCCCGG
ACTATGCAGGATCCGGAGATCCACCTGTCGCAACCATGAACCGGCACCACCTCCAGGACCACTTCCTGGA
GATTGACAAAAAGAACTGCTGTGTGTTCAGGGACGATTTCATCGCCAAGGTACTCCCCCCTGTGCTTGGG
TTGGAGTTCATCTTCGGGCTGCTTGGCAATGGGCTTGCATTGTGGATTTTTTGCTTCCATCTTAAGTCAT
GGAAGTCCAGTCGGATTTTCTTGTTCAATTTGGCCGTAGCGGATTTCCTCCTCATTATCTGCCTTCCCTT
TGTAATGGATTACTACGTGAGACGCTCTGATTGGAAATTCGGGGATATCCCGTGCCGGCTGGTACTCTTC
ATGTTTGCGATGAACAGGCAAGGGAGCATCATTTTCTTGACTGTGGTCGCCGTTGATCGCTATTTCAGAG
TGGTTCATCCTCACCACGCTCTTAATAAGATATCCAACTGGACAGCAGCTATTATCTCATGTTTGTTGTG
GGGGATAACGGTCGGGCTGACTGTCCATCTTTTGAAGAAAAAGTTGTTGATACAGAATGGGACGGCTAAT
GTATGTATATCCTTCTCTATTTGCCATACGTTTCGCTGGCACGAAGCTATGTTTCTCTTGGAATTTTTCC
TGCCTCTGGGTATAATCTTGTTCTGCTCCGCCAGAATAATTTGGTCATTGAGACAGAGACAGATGGACAG
GCACGCGAAGATTAAACGGGCAATCACGTTCATAATGGTGGTAGCAATCGTATTTGTCATCTGCTTCCTG
CCGTCAGTGGTTGTCAGGATTCACATCTTCTGGCTCCTGCACACCAGCGGGACTCAGAACTGCGAAGTAT
ATCGATCAGTGGACCTGGCATTCTTCATCACGCTCAGTTTTACGTACATGAACAGCATGCTTGACCCTGT
CGTGTATTATTTTTCAAGCCCCTCATTCCCGAACTTTTTTAGCACACTGATTAATCGCTGCCTCCAAAGG
AAGATAACAGGCGAACCCGATAATAACCGGTCCACCTCTGTGGAACTCACGGGAGACCCCAACAAGACCA
GGGGTGCCCCCGAGGCGCTCATTGCGAACTCTGGGGAACCCTGGTCCCCTAGCTACCTTGGACCAACGTC
AAATAATCATAGTAAAAAGGGGCACTGTCATCAGGAGCCAGCCAGTCTTGAAAAGCAGCTTGGCTGTTGT
ATCGAATAATAAGAATTCGCGGCCGCACTCGAGATATCTAGACCCAGCTTTCTTGTACAAAGTTGGCATT
ATAAGAAAGCATTGCTTATCAATTTGTTGCAACGAACAGGTCACTATCAGTCAAAATAAAATCATTATTT
GCCATCCAGCTGCAGCTCTGGCCCGTGTCTCAAAATCTCTGATGTTACATTGCACAAGATAAAAATATAT
CATCATGAACAATAAAACTGTCTGCTTACATAAACAGTAATACAAGGGGTGTTATGAGCCATATTCAACG
GGAAACGTCGAGGCCGCGATTAAATTCCAACATGGATGCTGATTTATATGGGTATAAATGGGCTCGCGAT
AATGTCGGGCAATCAGGTGCGACAATCTATCGCTTGTATGGGAAGCCCGATGCGCCAGAGTTGTTTCTGA
AACATGGCAAAGGTAGCGTTGCCAATGATGTTACAGATGAGATGGTCAGACTAAACTGGCTGACGGAATT
TATGCCTCTTCCGACCATCAAGCATTTTATCCGTACTCCTGATGATGCATGGTTACTCACCACTGCGATC
CCCGGAAAAACAGCATTCCAGGTATTAGAAGAATATCCTGATTCAGGTGAAAATATTGTTGATGCGCTGG
CAGTGTCCCTGCGCCGGTTGCATTCGATTCCTGTTTGTAATTGTCCTTTTAACAGCGATCGCGTATTTCG
TCTCGCTCAGGCGCAATCACGAATGAATAACGGTTTGGTTGATGCGAGTGATTTTGATGACGAGCGTAAT
GGCTGGCCTGTTGAACAAGTCTGGAAAGAAATGCATAAACTTTTGCCATTCTCACCGGATTCAGTCGTCA
CTCATGGTGATTTCTCACTTGATAACCTTATTTTTGACGAGGGGAAATTAATAGGTTGTATTGATGTTGG
ACGAGTCGGAATCGCAGACCGATACCAGGATCTTGCCATCCTATGGAACTGCCTCGGTGAGTTTTCTCCT
TCATTACAGAAACGGCTTTTTCAAAAATATGGTATTGATAATCCTGATATGAATAAATTGCAGTTTCATT
TGATGCTCGATGAGTTTTTCTAATCAGAATTGGTTAATTGGTTGTAACATTATTCAGATTGGGCCCCGTT
CCACTGAGCGTCAGACCCCGTAGAAAAGATCAAAGGATCTTCTTGAGATCCTTTTTTTCTGCGCGTAATC
TGCTGCTTGCAAACAAAAAAACCACCGCTACCAGCGGTGGTTTGTTTGCCGGATCAAGAGCTACCAACTC
TTTTTCCGAAGGTAACTGGCTTCAGCAGAGCGCAGATACCAAATACTGTTCTTCTAGTGTAGCCGTAGTT
AGGCCACCACTTCAAGAACTCTGTAGCACCGCCTACATACCTCGCTCTGCTAATCCTGTTACCAGTGGCT
GCTGCCAGTGGCGATAAGTCGTGTCTTACCGGGTTGGACTCAAGACGATAGTTACCGGATAAGGCGCAGC
GGTCGGGCTGAACGGGGGGTTCGTGCACACAGCCCAGCTTGGAGCGAACGACCTACACCGAACTGAGATA
CCTACAGCGTGAGCTATGAGAAAGCGCCACGCTTCCCGAAGGGAGAAAGGCGGACAGGTATCCGGTAAGC
GGCAGGGTCGGAACAGGAGAGCGCACGAGGGAGCTTCCAGGGGGAAACGCCTGGTATCTTTATAGTCCTG
TCGGGTTTCGCCACCTCTGACTTGAGCGTCGATTTTTGTGATGCTCGTCAGGGGGGCGGAGCCTATGGAA
AAACGCCAGCAACGCGGCCTTTTTACGGTTCCTGGCCTTTTGCTGGCCTTTTGCTCACATGTT
