>Addgene plasmid #226807 | pENTR1A 2xHA HCAR3 | depositor partial sequence | sequence record 444902 | 2xHA HCAR3
ATGTACCCATACGATGTTCCTGACTATGCGGGCTATCCCTATGACGTCCCGGACTATGCAGGATCCGGAG
ATCCACCTGTCGCAACCATGAACCGGCACCACCTCCAGGACCACTTCCTGGAGATTGACAAAAAGAACTG
CTGTGTGTTCAGGGACGATTTCATCGCCAAGGTACTCCCCCCTGTGCTTGGGTTGGAGTTCATCTTCGGG
CTGCTTGGCAATGGGCTTGCATTGTGGATTTTTTGCTTCCATCTTAAGTCATGGAAGTCCAGTCGGATTT
TCTTGTTCAATTTGGCCGTAGCGGATTTCCTCCTCATTATCTGCCTTCCCTTTGTAATGGATTACTACGT
GAGACGCTCTGATTGGAAATTCGGGGATATCCCGTGCCGGCTGGTACTCTTCATGTTTGCGATGAACAGG
CAAGGGAGCATCATTTTCTTGACTGTGGTCGCCGTTGATCGCTATTTCAGAGTGGTTCATCCTCACCACG
CTCTTAATAAGATATCCAACTGGACAGCAGCTATTATCTCATGTTTGTTGTGGGGGATAACGGTCGGGCT
GACTGTCCATCTTTTGAAGAAAAAGTTGTTGATACAGAATGGGACGGCTAATGTATGTATATCCTTCTCT
ATTTGCCATACGTTTCGCTGGCACGAAGCTATGTTTCTCTTGGAATTTTTCCTGCCTCTGGGTATAATCT
TGTTCTGCTCCGCCAGAATAATTTGGTCATTGAGACAGAGACAGATGGACAGGCACGCGAAGATTAAACG
GGCAATCACGTTCATAATGGTGGTAGCAATCGTATTTGTCATCTGCTTCCTGCCGTCAGTGGTTGTCAGG
ATTCACATCTTCTGGCTCCTGCACACCAGCGGGACTCAGAACTGCGAAGTATATCGATCAGTGGACCTGG
CATTCTTCATCACGCTCAGTTTTACGTACATGAACAGCATGCTTGACCCTGTCGTGTATTATTTTTCAAG
CCCCTCATTCCCGAACTTTTTTAGCACACTGATTAATCGCTGCCTCCAAAGGAAGATAACAGGCGAACCC
GATAATAACCGGTCCACCTCTGTGGAACTCACGGGAGACCCCAACAAGACCAGGGGTGCCCCCGAGGCGC
TCATTGCGAACTCTGGGGAACCCTGGTCCCCTAGCTACCTTGGACCAACGTCAAATAATCATAGTAAAAA
GGGGCACTGTCATCAGGAGCCAGCCAGTCTTGAAAAGCAGCTTGGCTGTTGTATCGAATAA
